>Addgene plasmid #27633 | pLKO human ULK1 shRNA 8 | addgene full sequence | sequence record 159432 | Addgene NGS Result
TTGGGGTTGCGCCTTTTCCAAGGCAGCCCTGGGTTTGCGCAGGGACGCGGCTGCTCTGGGCGTGGTTCCG
GGAAACGCAGCGGCGCCGACCCTGGGTCTCGCACATTCTTCACGTCCGTTCGCAGCGTCACCCGGATCTT
CGCCGCTACCCTTGTGGGCCCCCCGGCGACGCTTCCTGCTCCGCCCCTAAGTCGGGAAGGTTCCTTGCGG
TTCGCGGCGTGCCGGACGTGACAAACGGAAGCCGCACGTCTCACTAGTACCCTCGCAGACGGACAGCGCC
AGGGAGCAATGGCAGCGCGCCGACCGCGATGGGCTGTGGCCAATAGCGGCTGCTCAGCAGGGCGCGCCGA
GAGCAGCGGCCGGGAAGGGGCGGTGCGGGAGGCGGGGTGTGGGGCGGTAGTGTGGGCCCTGTTCCTGCCC
GCGCGGTGTTCCGCATTCTGCAAGCCTCCGGAGCGCACGTCGGCAGTCGGCTCCCTCGTTGACCGAATCA
CCGACCTCTCTCCCCAGGGGGATCCACCGGAGCTTACCATGACCGAGTACAAGCCCACGGTGCGCCTCGC
CACCCGCGACGACGTCCCCAGGGCCGTACGCACCCTCGCCGCCGCGTTCGCCGACTACCCCGCCACGCGC
CACACCGTCGATCCGGACCGCCACATCGAGCGGGTCACCGAGCTGCAAGAACTCTTCCTCACGCGCGTCG
GGCTCGACATCGGCAAGGTGTGGGTCGCGGACGACGGCGCCGCGGTGGCGGTCTGGACCACGCCGGAGAG
CGTCGAAGCGGGGGCGGTGTTCGCCGAGATCGGCCCGCGCATGGCCGAGTTGAGCGGTTCCCGGCTGGCC
GCGCAGCAACAGATGGAAGGCCTCCTGGCGCCGCACCGGCCCAAGGAGCCCGCGTGGTTCCTGGCCACCG
TCGGCGTCTCGCCCGACCACCAGGGCAAGGGTCTGGGCAGCGCCGTCGTGCTCCCCGGAGTGGAGGCGGC
CGAGCGCGCCGGGGTGCCCGCCTTCCTGGAGACCTCCGCGCCCCGCAACCTCCCCTTCTACGAGCGGCTC
GGCTTCACCGTCACCGCCGACGTCGAGGTGCCCGAAGGACCGCGCACCTGGTGCATGACCCGCAAGCCCG
GTGCCTGACGCCCGCCCCACGACCCGCAGCGCCCGACCGAAAGGAGCGCACGACCCCATGCATCGGTACC
TTTAAGACCAATGACTTACAAGGCAGCTGTAGATCTTAGCCACTTTTTAAAAGAAAAGGGGGGACTGGAA
GGGCTAATTCACTCCCAACGAAGACAAGATCTGCTTTTTGCTTGTACTGGGTCTCTCTGGTTAGACCAGA
TCTGAGCCTGGGAGCTCTCTGGCTAACTAGGGAACCCACTGCTTAAGCCTCAATAAAGCTTGCCTTGAGT
GCTTCAAGTAGTGTGTGCCCGTCTGTTGTGTGACTCTGGTAACTAGAGATCCCTCAGACCCTTTTAGTCA
GTGTGGAAAATCTCTAGCAGTAGTAGTTCATGTCATCTTATTATTCAGTATTTATAACTTGCAAAGAAAT
GAATATCAGAGAGTGAGAGGAACTTGTTTATTGCAGCTTATAATGGTTACAAATAAAGCAATAGCATCAC
AAATTTCACAAATAAAGCATTTTTTTCACTGCATTCTAGTTGTGGTTTGTCCAAACTCATCAATGTATCT
TATCATGTCTGGCTCTAGCTATCCCGCCCCTAACTCCGCCCATCCCGCCCCTAACTCCGCCCAGTTCCGC
CCATTCTCCGCCCCATGGCTGACTAATTTTTTTTATTTATGCAGAGGCCGAGGCCGCCTCGGCCTCTGAG
CTATTCCAGAAGTAGTGAGGAGGCTTTTTTGGAGGCCTAGGGACGTACCCAATTCGCCCTATAGTGAGTC
GTATTACGCGCGCTCACTGGCCGTCGTTTTACAACGTCGTGACTGGGAAAACCCTGGCGTTACCCAACTT
AATCGCCTTGCAGCACATCCCCCTTTCGCCAGCTGGCGTAATAGCGAAGAGGCCCGCACCGATCGCCCTT
CCCAACAGTTGCGCAGCCTGAATGGCGAATGGG
[124 nt withheld, positions 2064-2187]
C
[91 nt withheld, positions 2189-2279]
A
[49 nt withheld, positions 2281-2329]
CCTTTGACGTTGGAGTCCACGTTCTTT
[37 nt withheld, positions 2357-2393]
ACCCTATCTCGGTCTATTCTTTTGATTTATAAGGGATTTTGCCGATTTCGGCCTATTGGTTAAAAAATGA
GCTGATTTAACAAAAATTTAACGCGAATTTTAACAAAATATTAACGCTTACAATTTAGGTGGCACTTTTC
GGGGAAATGTGCGCGGAACCCCTATTTGTTTATTTTTCTAAATACATTCAAATATGTATCCGCTCATGAG
ACAATAACCCTGATAAATGCTTCAATAATATTGAAAAAGGAAGAGTATGAGTATTCAACATTTCCGTGTC
GCCCTTATTCCCTTTTTTGCGGCATTTTGCCTTCCTGTTTTTGCTCACCCAGAAACGCTGGTGAAAGTAA
AAGATGCTGAAGATCAGTTGGGTGCACGAGTGGGTTACATCGAACTGGATCTCAACAGCGGTAAGATCCT
TGAGAGTTTTCGCCCCGAAGAACGTTTTCCAATGATGAGCACTTTTAAAGTTCTGCTATGTGGCGCGGTA
TTATCCCGTATTGACGCCGGGCAAGAGCAACTCGGTCGCCGCATACACTATTCTCAGAATGACTTGGTTG
AGTACTCACCAGTCACAGAAAAGCATCTTACGGATGGCATGACAGTAAGAGAATTATGCAGTGCTGCCAT
AACCATGAGTGATAACACTGCGGCCAACTTACTTCTGACAACGATCGGAGGACCGAAGGAGCTAACCGCT
TTTTTGCACAACATGGGGGATCATGTAACTCGCCTTGATCGTTGGGAACCGGAGCTGAATGAAGCCATAC
CAAACGACGAGCGTGACACCACGATGCCTGTAGCAATGGCAACAACGTTGCGCAAACTATTAACTGGCGA
ACTACTTACTCTAGCTTCCCGGCAACAATTAATAGACTGGATGGAGGCGGATAAAGTTGCAGGACCACTT
CTGCGCTCGGCCCTTCCGGCTGGCTGGTTTATTGCTGATAAATCTGGAGCCGGTGAGCGTGGGTCTCGCG
GTATCATTGCAGCACTGGGGCCAGATGGTAAGCCCTCCCGTATCGTAGTTATCTACACGACGGGGAGTCA
GGCAACTATGGATGAACGAAATAGACAGATCGCTGAGATAGGTGCCTCACTGATTAAGCATTGGTAACTG
TCAGACCAAGTTTACTCATATATACTTTAGATTGATTTAAAACTTCATTTTTAATTTAAAAGGATCTAGG
TGAAGATCCTTTTTGATAATCTCATGACCAAAATCCCTTAACGTGAGTTTTCGTTCCACTGAGCGTCAGA
CCCCGTAGAAAAGATCAAAGGATCTTCTTGAGATCCTTTTTTTCTGCGCGTAATCTGCTGCTTGCAAACA
AAAAAACCACCGCTACCAGCGGTGGTTTGTTTGCCGGATCAAGAGCTACCAACTCTTTTTCCGAAGGTAA
CTGGCTTCAGCAGAGCGCAGATACCAAATACTGTTCTTCTAGTGTAGCCGTAGTTAGGCCACCACTTCAA
GAACTCTGTAGCACCGCCTACATACCTCGCTCTGCTAATCCTGTTACCAGTGGCTGCTGCCAGTGGCGAT
AAGTCGTGTCTTACCGGGTTGGACTCAAGACGATAGTTACCGGATAAGGCGCAGCGGTCGGGCTGAACGG
GGGGTTCGTGCACACAGCCCAGCTTGGAGCGAACGACCTACACCGAACTGAGATACCTACAGCGTGAGCT
ATGAGAAAGCGCCACGCTTCCCGAAGGGAGAAAGGCGGACAGGTATCCGGTAAGCGGCAGGGTCGGAACA
GGAGAGCGCACGAGGGAGCTTCCAGGGGGAAACGCCTGGTATCTTTATAGTCCTGTCGGGTTTCGCCACC
TCTGACTTGAGCGTCGATTTTTGTGATGCTCGTCAGGGGGGCGGAGCCTATGGAAAAACGCCAGCAACGC
GGCCTTTTTACGGTTCCTGGCCTTTTGCTGGCCTTTTGCTCACATGTTCTTTCCTGCGTTATCCCCTGAT
TCTGTGGATAACCGTATTACCGCCTTTGAGTGAGCTGATACCGCTCGCCGCAGCCGAACGACCGAGCGCA
GCGAGTCAGTGAGCGAGGAAGCGGAAGAGCGCCCAATACGCAAACCGCCTCTCCCCGCGCGTTGGCCGAT
TCATTAATGCAGCTGGCACGACAGGTTTCCCGACTGGAAAGCGGGCAGTGAGCGCAACGCAATTAATGTG
AGTTAGCTCACTCATTAGGCACCCCAGGCTTTACACTTTATGCTTCCGGCTCGTATGTTGTGTGGAATTG
TGAGCGGATAACAATTTCACACAGGAAACAGCTATGACCATGATTACGCCAAGCGCGCAATTAACCCTCA
CTAAAGGGAACAAAAGCTGGAGCTGCAAGCTTAATGTAGTCTTATGCAATACTCTTGTAGTCTTGCAACA
TGGTAACGATGAGTTAGCAACATGCCTTACAAGGAGAGAAAAAGCACCGTGCATGCCGATTGGTGGAAGT
AAGGTGGTACGATCGTGCCTTATTAGGAAGGCAACAGACGGGTCTGACATGGATTGGACGAACCACTGAA
TTGCCGCATTGCAGAGATATTGTATTTAAGTGCCTAGCTCGATACATAAACGGGTCTCTCTGGTTAGACC
AGATCTGAGCCTGGGAGCTCTCTGGCTAACTAGGGAACCCACTGCTTAAGCCTCAATAAAGCTTGCCTTG
AGTGCTTCAAGTAGTGTGTGCCCGTCTGTTGTGTGACTCTGGTAACTAGAGATCCCTCAGACCCTTTTAG
TCAGTGTGGAAAATCTCTAGCAGTGGCGCCCGAACAGGGACTTGAAAGCGAAAGGGAAACCAGAGGAGCT
CTCTCGACGCAGGACTCGGCTTGCTGAAGCGCGCACGGCAAGAGGCGAGGGGCGGCGACTGGTGAGTACG
CCAAAAATTTTGACTAGCGGAGGCTAGAAGGAGAGAGATGGGTGCGAGAGCGTCAGTATTAAGCGGGGGA
GAATTAGATCGCGATGGGAAAAAATTCGGTTAAGGCCAGGGGGAAAGAAAAAATATAAATTAAAACATAT
AGTATGGGCAAGCAGGGAGCTAGAACGATTCGCAGTTAATCCTGGCCTGTTAGAAACATCAGAAGGCTGT
AGACAAATACTGGGACAGCTACAACCATCCCTTCAGACAGGATCAGAAGAACTTAGATCATTATATAATA
CAGTAGCAACCCTCTATTGTGTGCATCAAAGGATAGAGATAAAAGACACCAAGGAAGCTTTAGACAAGAT
AGAGGAAGAGCAAAACAAAAGTAAGACCACCGCACAGCAAGCGGCCGCTGATCTTCAGACCTGGAGGAGG
AGATATGAGGGACAATTGGAGAAGTGAATTATATAAATATAAAGTAGTAAAAATTGAACCATTAGGAGTA
GCACCCACCAAGGCAAAGAGAAGAGTGGTGCAGAGAGAAAAAAGAGCAGTGGGAATAGGAGCTTTGTTCC
TTGGGTTCTTGGGAGCAGCAGGAAGCACTATGGGCGCAGCGTCAATGACGCTGACGGTACAGGCCAGACA
ATTATTGTCTGGTATAGTGCAGCAGCAGAACAATTTGCTGAGGGCTATTGAGGCGCAACAGCATCTGTTG
CAACTCACAGTCTGGGGCATCAAGCAGCTCCAGGCAAGAATCCTGGCTGTGGAAAGATACCTAAAGGATC
AACAGCTCCTGGGGATTTGGGGTTGCTCTGGAAAACTCATTTGCACCACTGCTGTGCCTTGGAATGCTAG
TTGGAGTAATAAATCTCTGGAACAGATTTGGAATCACACGACCTGGATGGAGTGGGACAGAGAAATTAAC
AATTACACAAGCTTAATACACTCCTTAATTGAAGAATCGCAAAACCAGCAAGAAAAGAATGAACAAGAAT
TATTGGAATTAGATAAATGGGCAAGTTTGTGGAATTGGTTTAACATAACAAATTGGCTGTGGTATATAAA
ATTATTCATAATGATAGTAGGAGGCTTGGTAGGTTTAAGAATAGTTTTTGCTGTACTTTCTATAGTGAAT
AGAGTTAGGCAGGGATATTCACCATTATCGTTTCAGACCCACCTCCCAACCCCGAGGGGACCCGACAGGC
CCGAAGGAATAGAAGAAGAAGGTGGAGAGAGAGACAGAGACAGATCCATTCGATTAGTGAACGGATCTCG
ACGGTATCGATCACGAGACTAGCCTCGAGCGGCCGCCCCCTTCACCGAGGGCCTATTTCCCATGATTCCT
TCATATTTGCATATACGATACAAGGCTGTTAGAGAGATAATTGGAATTAATTTGACTGTAAACACAAAGA
TATTAGTACAAAATACGTGACGTAGAAAGTAATAATTTCTTGGGTAGTTTGCAGTTTTAAAATTATGTTT
TAAAATGGACTATCATATGCTTACCGTAACTTGAAAGTATTTCGATTTCTTGGCTTTATATATCTTGTGG
AAAGGACGAAACACCGGACATCGAGAACGTCACCAAGTCTCGAGACTTGGTGACGTTCTCGATGTTTTTT
AATTCTCGACCTCGAGACAAATGGCAGTATTCATCCACAATTTTAAAAGAAAAGGGGGGATTGGGGGGTA
CAGTGCAGGGGAAAGAATAGTAGACATAATAGCAACAGACATACAAACTAAAGAATTACAAAAACAAATT
ACAAAAATTCAAAATTTTCGGGTTTATTACAGGGACAGCAGAGATCCACTTTGGCCGCGGCTCGAGGGGG
Features (pLannotate 1.2.2; 25 found; start..end, strand, type, name):
    529..1128    +  CDS            PuroR: puromycin N-acetyltransferase; pac from Streptomyces alboniger; confers resistance to puromycin
   1171..1254    +  CDS            nef (fragment): NEF_HV1Z2 - Experimental evidence at protein level: Swiss-Prot protein existence level 1. Extracellular Nef protein targets CD4(+) T-lymphocytes for apoptosis by interacting with CXCR4 surface receptors. From Human immunodeficiency virus type 1 group M subtype D (isolate Z2/CDC-Z34) (HIV-1).
   1256..1489    +  LTR            3' LTR (ΔU3): self-inactivating 3' long terminal repeat (LTR) from HIV-1
   1561..1682    +  polyA_signal   SV40 poly(A) signal: SV40 polyadenylation signal
   1722..1857    +  rep_origin     SV40 ori: SV40 origin of replication
   1878..1896    -  promoter       T7 promoter: promoter for bacteriophage T7 RNA polymerase
   1904..2059    +  CDS            lacZα (fragment): LacZα fragment of β-galactosidase; lacZ fragment
   2064..2492    +  rep_origin     f1 ori (sequence partly withheld): f1 bacteriophage origin of replication; arrow indicates direction of (+) strand synthesis
   2545..2649    +  promoter       AmpR promoter: bla
   2650..3510    +  CDS            AmpR: β-lactamase; bla; confers resistance to ampicillin, carbenicillin, and related antibiotics
   3681..4269    +  rep_origin     ori: high-copy-number ColE1/pMB1/pBR322/pUC origin of replication
   4452..4544    +  CDS            lacI (fragment): lac repressor; lacI; The lac repressor binds to the lac operator to inhibit transcription in E. coli. This inhibition can be relieved by adding lactose or isopropyl-β-D-thiogalactopyranoside (IPTG).
   4557..4578    +  protein_bind   CAP binding site: CAP binding activates transcription in the presence of cAMP. E. coli catabolite activator protein
   4593..4623    +  promoter       lac promoter: promoter for the E. coli lac operon
   4631..4647    +  protein_bind   lac operator: The lac repressor binds to the lac operator to inhibit transcription in E. coli. This inhibition can be relieved by adding lactose or isopropyl-β-D-thiogalactopyranoside (IPTG). lac repressor encoded by lacI
   4692..4710    +  promoter       T3 promoter: promoter for bacteriophage T3 RNA polymerase
   4738..4964    +  promoter       RSV promoter: Rous sarcoma virus enhancer/promoter
   4965..5145    +  LTR            5' LTR (truncated): truncated 5' long terminal repeat (LTR) from HIV-1
   5192..5317    +  misc_feature   HIV-1 Ψ: packaging signal of human immunodeficiency virus type 1
   5301..5664    +  CDS            HIV-1 gag (fragment): gag protein from human immunodeficiency virus 1; gag
   5810..6043    +  misc_feature   RRE: The Rev response element (RRE) of HIV-1 allows for Rev-dependent mRNA export from the nucleus to the cytoplasm.
   6420..6520    +  CDS            Rev (fragment): human immunodeficiency virus 1 (HIV-1) Rev protein; rev; enhances nuclear export of unspliced and incompletely spliced viral mRNAs
   6570..6810    +  promoter       U6 promoter: RNA polymerase III promoter for human U6 snRNA
   6914..7031    +  misc_feature   cPPT/CTS: central polypurine tract and central termination sequence of HIV-1
   7080..507     +  promoter       hPGK promoter (across the origin): human phosphoglycerate kinase 1 promoter
