[The description below was written by a language model from this plasmid's Addgene catalogue record and pLannotate feature annotations shown in this document.]
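Description:
pLKO human ULK1 shRNA 8 is a lentiviral RNAi plasmid built on the pLKO backbone, designed to knock down human ULK1 (hATG1) in mammalian cells. It is propagated in E. coli through a high-copy ColE1/pUC-type origin with ampicillin selection (AmpR under its own bla promoter). It also carries an f1 origin, an SV40 origin, and leftover cloning-vector elements such as lac promoter/operator sequences, lacZα and lacI fragments, and T3 and T7 promoters.

The transfer cassette has a third-generation, self-inactivating layout. An RSV promoter is fused to a truncated HIV-1 5' LTR to drive genomic RNA production in packaging cells. This is followed by the Ψ packaging signal with a partial gag sequence, the Rev response element for Rev-dependent nuclear export, a cPPT/CTS element and a ΔU3 3' LTR, with an SV40 polyadenylation signal downstream. Within this unit, the human U6 RNA polymerase III promoter transcribes a roughly 60 bp hairpin insert, described by the depositor as a TRC candidate. It was cloned between AgeI and EcoRI sites, both of which were destroyed during cloning. The hairpin is processed into an siRNA targeting ULK1 transcripts. Downstream, the human PGK promoter drives puromycin N-acetyltransferase, so transduced or transfected cells can be selected with puromycin.

The plasmid is typically co-transfected with packaging and envelope plasmids to produce lentivirus for stable ULK1 depletion. The associated publication concerns phosphorylation of ULK1 by AMP-activated protein kinase and its link between energy sensing and mitophagy, which fits use in loss-of-function studies of autophagy signalling.
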