Addgene plasmid #27633: pLKO human ULK1 shRNA 8
Depositing lab: Reuben Shaw. Depositing organization: Salk Institute for Biological Studies. Publication: Phosphorylation of ULK1 (hATG1) by AMP-activated protein kinase connects energy sensing to mitophagy. Egan DF, Shackelford DB, Mihaylova MM, Gelino S, Kohnz RA, Mair W, Vasquez DS, Joshi A, Gwinn DM, Taylor R, Asara JM, Fitzpatrick J, Dillin A, Viollet B, Kundu M, Hansen M, Shaw RJ. Science. 2011 Jan 28;331(6016):456-61. doi: 10.1126/science.1196371. Epub 2010 Dec 23. PubMed 21205641.
Backbone
  Vector backbone: pLKO
  Backbone size w/o insert (bp): 7032
  Vector type: Mammalian Expression, Lentiviral, RNAi
  Selectable markers: Puromycin
Growth in bacteria
  Bacterial resistance: Ampicillin, 100 μg/mL
  Growth temperature: 37°C
  Growth strain: XL10 Gold
  Growth instructions: XL10 Gold Ultracompetent Cells from Stratagene. Grow in SOC media at 37oC
  Copy number: Unknown
Gene/Insert
  Gene/Insert name: human ULK1 shRNA 8
  gRNA/shRNA sequence: ACATCGAGAACGTCACCAAGT
  Species: H. sapiens (human)
  Insert size (bp): 60
  Promoter: U6
  Cloning method: Restriction Enzyme; 5′ cloning site AgeI (destroyed during cloning); 3′ cloning site EcoRI (destroyed during cloning)
  Sequencing primers: 5′ LKO.1 5'
Terms and licenses: Academic/Nonprofit Terms; Industry Terms: Not Available to Industry
Depositor comments: human ULK1 shRNA 8 TRC candidate. shRNA oligo sequence - 5'-CCGGACATCGAGAACGTCACCAAGTCTCGAGACTTGGTGACGTTCTCGATGTTTTTT - 3'
How to cite: pLKO human ULK1 shRNA 8 was a gift from Reuben Shaw (Addgene plasmid # 27633 ; http://n2t.net/addgene:27633 ; RRID:Addgene_27633)
