>Addgene plasmid #27633 | pLKO human ULK1 shRNA 8 | addgene partial sequence | sequence record 33963 | 27633 with LKO1-5
TTTATATATCTTGTGGAAAGGACGAAACACCGGACATCGAGAACGTCACCAAGTCTCGAGACTTGGTGAC
GTTCTCGATGTTTTTTAATTCTCGACCTCGAGACAAATGGCAGTATTCATCCACAATTTTAAAAGAAAAG
GGGGGATTGGGGGGTACAGTGCAGGGGAAAGAATAGTAGACATAATAGCAACAGACATACAAACTAAAGA
ATTACAAAAACAAATTACAAAAATTCAAAATTTTCGGGTTTATTACAGGGACAGCAGAGATCCACTTTGG
CCGCGGCTCGAGGGGGTTGGGGTTGCGCCTTTTCCAAGGCAGCCCTGGGTTTGCGCAGGGACGCGGCTGC
TCTGGGCGTGGTTCCGGGAAACGCAGCGGCGCCGACCCTGGGTCTCGCACATTCTTCACGTCCGTTCGCA
GCGTCACCCGGATCTTCGCCGCTACCCTTGTGGGCCCCCCGGCGACGCTTCCTGCTCCGCCCCTAAGTCG
GGAAGGTTCCTTGCGGTTCGCGGCGTGCCGGACGTGACAAACGGAAGCCGCACGTCTCACTAGTACCCTC
GCAGACGGACAGCGCCAGGGAGCAATGGCAGCGCGCCGACCGCGATGGGCTGTGGCCAATAGCGGCTGCT
CAGCAGGGCGCGCCGAGAGCAGCGGCCGGGAAGGGGCGGTGCGGGAGGCGGGGTGTGGGGCGGTAGTGTG
GGCCCTGTTCCTGCCCGCGCGGTGTTCCGCATTCTGCAAGCCTCCGGAGCGCACGTCGGCAGTCGGCTCC
CTCGTTGACCGAATCACCGACCTCTCTCCCCAGGGGGATC
